Addgene plasmid #146769: pT7-EGFP-C1-HsTDRD3-EBMmut_K
Purpose: Mammalian Expression of HsTDRD3-EBMmut
Depositing lab: Elisa Izaurralde. Depositing organization: Max Planck Institute for Developmental Biology. Publication: SMG6 interacts with the exon junction complex via two conserved EJC-binding motifs (EBMs) required for nonsense-mediated mRNA decay. Kashima I, Jonas S, Jayachandran U, Buchwald G, Conti E, Lupas AN, Izaurralde E. Genes Dev. 2010 Nov 1. 24(21):2440-50. 10.1101/gad.604610 PubMed 20930030.
Backbone
  Vector backbone: Unknown
  Vector type: Mammalian Expression
Growth in bacteria
  Bacterial resistance: Kanamycin, 50 μg/mL
  Growth temperature: 37°C
  Growth strain: DH5alpha
  Copy number: High Copy
Gene/Insert
  Gene/Insert name: HsTDRD3-EBMmut (alt name: tudor domain containing 3)
  Species: H. sapiens (human)
  Mutation: two non silent mutations H100R and P508H compared to the sequence given by UniProt.: Q9H7E2-2 isoform 2
  Entrez Gene: TDRD3 (a.k.a. RP11-459E2.1, FLJ21007)
  Cloning method: Unknown
Terms and licenses: Academic/Nonprofit Terms; Industry Terms: Not Available to Industry
Depositor comments: Plasmids from this collection were made available to the research community and donated after the lab closed. Please note that the sequence provided by the depositing laboratory may be theoretical/predicted or based on Sanger sequencing results. There may be discrepancies between sequencing results obtained by Addgene and the depositor sequence. If an Addgene verified sequence is not available, please contact before placing your order to request that our lab fully sequence the plasmid.
How to cite: pT7-EGFP-C1-HsTDRD3-EBMmut_K was a gift from Elisa Izaurralde (Addgene plasmid # 146769 ; http://n2t.net/addgene:146769 ; RRID:Addgene_146769)
