[The description below was written by a language model from this plasmid's Addgene catalogue record and pLannotate feature annotations shown in this document.]
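Description:
pT7-EGFP-C1-HsTDRD3-EBMmut_K is a 6.7 kb mammalian expression plasmid encoding human TDRD3 (tudor domain containing 3) fused to the C-terminus of EGFP. The catalogue lists the backbone as unknown, but the name and feature layout are consistent with an EGFP-C1-type vector carrying an added T7 promoter. The plasmid replicates in E. coli at high copy from a ColE1/pUC-type origin and also carries an f1 origin. A single Tn5 NeoR/KanR cassette is driven by tandem bacterial (bla) and SV40 early promoters and ends in an HSV TK polyadenylation signal. It therefore gives kanamycin selection in bacteria and can support G418 selection in transfected mammalian cells.

The expression unit consists of the CMV immediate-early enhancer and promoter, followed by a T7 promoter, the EGFP coding sequence, a short multiple cloning site remnant, the TDRD3 open reading frame and an SV40 poly(A) signal. CMV drives constitutive expression of the fusion in mammalian cells, while the T7 promoter would in principle allow in vitro transcription of the same transcript. A few short annotated fragments (HIV-1 LTR, SV40 large T antigen, ble, bGH poly(A)) are probably backbone remnants or chance matches from the automated annotation rather than functional elements.

The "EBMmut" designation indicates a mutant in the exon junction complex-binding motif (EBM), but the record does not specify which residues were changed. It does note two non-silent differences, H100R and P508H, relative to the UniProt isoform 2 reference. The associated study concerns EBM-mediated binding to the exon junction complex in nonsense-mediated mRNA decay, so the construct is likely an EJC-binding-deficient, GFP-tagged TDRD3 for interaction or localisation experiments in human cells.
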