Features (pLannotate 1.2.2; 18 found; start..end, strand, type, name):
     61..364     +  enhancer       CMV enhancer: human cytomegalovirus immediate early enhancer
    365..568     +  promoter       CMV promoter: human cytomegalovirus (CMV) immediate early promoter
    564..597     +  LTR            5' LTR (truncated) (fragment): truncated 5' long terminal repeat (LTR) from HIV-1
    613..631     +  promoter       T7 promoter: promoter for bacteriophage T7 RNA polymerase
    665..1381    +  CDS            EGFP: EGFP is a basic (constitutively fluorescent) green fluorescent protein published in 1996, derived from Aequorea victoria. It is reported to be a rapidly-maturing weak dimer with moderate acid sensitivity.
   1382..1402    +  misc_feature   MCS (fragment): multiple cloning site
   1403..3352    +  CDS            TDRD3 (sequence partly withheld): TDRD3_HUMAN - Experimental evidence at protein level: Swiss-Prot protein existence level 1. Scaffolding protein that specifically recognizes and binds dimethylarginine-containing proteins. In nucleus, acts as a coactivator: recognizes and binds asymmetric dimethylation on the core histone tails associated with transcriptional activation (H3R17me2a and H4R3me2a) and recruits proteins at these arginine-methylated loci. In cytoplasm, may play a role in the assembly and/or disassembly of mRNA stress granules and in the regulation of translation of target mRNAs by binding Arg/Gly-rich motifs (GAR)
   3356..3392    +  misc_feature   MCS (fragment): multiple cloning site
   3409..3493    +  CDS            large T antigen (fragment): large T antigen from SV40 (simian virus 40)
   3516..3637    +  polyA_signal   SV40 poly(A) signal: SV40 polyadenylation signal
   3671..4099    -  rep_origin     f1 ori (sequence partly withheld): f1 bacteriophage origin of replication; arrow indicates direction of (+) strand synthesis
   4126..4230    +  promoter       AmpR promoter: bla
   4232..4589    +  promoter       SV40 promoter: SV40 enhancer and early promoter
   4624..5418    +  CDS            NeoR/KanR: aminoglycoside phosphotransferase from Tn5; aph(3')-II (or nptII); confers resistance to neomycin, kanamycin, and G418 (Geneticin®)
   5439..5591    +  CDS            ble (fragment): BLE_KLEPN - Experimental evidence at protein level: Swiss-Prot protein existence level 1. Binding protein with a strong affinity to the bleomycin family of antibiotics. Binds to CL990; an antimitotic-antibiotic compound. From Klebsiella pneumoniae.
   5650..5697    +  polyA_signal   HSV TK poly(A) signal: herpes simplex virus thymidine kinase polyadenylation signal (Cole and Stacy, 1985)
   5788..5804    -  polyA_signal   bGH poly(A) signal (fragment): bovine growth hormone polyadenylation signal
   6026..6614    +  rep_origin     ori: high-copy-number ColE1/pMB1/pBR322/pUC origin of replication
>Addgene plasmid #146769 | pT7-EGFP-C1-HsTDRD3-EBMmut_K | depositor full sequence | sequence record 289215 | Full Sequence
TAGTTATTAATAGTAATCAATTACGGGGTCATTAGTTCATAGCCCATATATGGAGTTCCGCGTTACATAA
CTTACGGTAAATGGCCCGCCTGGCTGACCGCCCAACGACCCCCGCCCATTGACGTCAATAATGACGTATG
TTCCCATAGTAACGCCAATAGGGACTTTCCATTGACGTCAATGGGTGGAGTATTTACGGTAAACTGCCCA
CTTGGCAGTACATCAAGTGTATCATATGCCAAGTACGCCCCCTATTGACGTCAATGACGGTAAATGGCCC
GCCTGGCATTATGCCCAGTACATGACCTTATGGGACTTTCCTACTTGGCAGTACATCTACGTATTAGTCA
TCGCTATTACCATGGTGATGCGGTTTTGGCAGTACATCAATGGGCGTGGATAGCGGTTTGACTCACGGGG
ATTTCCAAGTCTCCACCCCATTGACGTCAATGGGAGTTTGTTTTGGCACCAAAATCAACGGGACTTTCCA
AAATGTCGTAACAACTCCGCCCCATTGACGCAAATGGGCGGTAGGCGTGTACGGTGGGAGGTCTATATAA
GCAGAGCTCTCTGGCTAACTAGAGAACCCACTGCTTACTGGCTTATCGAAATTAATACGACTCACTATAG
GGAGACCCAAGCTCTAGCGCTACCGGTCGCCACCATGGTGAGCAAGGGCGAGGAGCTGTTCACCGGGGTG
GTGCCCATCCTGGTCGAGCTGGACGGCGACGTAAACGGCCACAAGTTCAGCGTGTCCGGCGAGGGCGAGG
GCGATGCCACCTACGGCAAGCTGACCCTGAAGTTCATCTGCACCACCGGCAAGCTGCCCGTGCCCTGGCC
CACCCTCGTGACCACCCTGACCTACGGCGTGCAGTGCTTCAGCCGCTACCCCGACCACATGAAGCAGCAC
GACTTCTTCAAGTCCGCCATGCCCGAAGGCTACGTCCAGGAGCGCACCATCTTCTTCAAGGACGACGGCA
ACTACAAGACCCGCGCCGAGGTGAAGTTCGAGGGCGACACCCTGGTGAACCGCATCGAGCTGAAGGGCAT
CGACTTCAAGGAGGACGGCAACATCCTGGGGCACAAGCTGGAGTACAACTACAACAGCCACAACGTCTAT
ATCATGGCCGACAAGCAGAAGAACGGCATCAAGGTGAACTTCAAGATCCGCCACAACATCGAGGACGGCA
GCGTGCAGCTCGCCGACCACTACCAGCAGAACACCCCCATCGGCGACGGCCCCGTGCTGCTGCCCGACAA
CCACTACCTGAGCACCCAGTCCGCCCTGAGCAAAGACCCCAACGAGAAGCGCGATCACATGGTCCTGCTG
GAGTTCGTGACCGCCGCCGGGATCACTCTCGGCATGGACGAGCTGTACAAGTCCGGACTCAGATCTCGAG
CTATGCTGCGATTACAGATGACTGATGGTCATATAAGTTGCACAGCAGTAGAATTTAGTTATATGTCAAA
AATAAGCCTGAACACACCACCTGGAACTAAAGTTAAGCTCTCAGGCATTGTTGACATAAAAAATGGATTC
CTGCTCTTGAATGACTCTAACACCACAGTTCTTGGTGGTGAAGTGGAACACCTTATTGAGAAATGGGAGT
TACAGAGAAGCTTATCAAAACACAATAGAAGCAATATTGGAACTGAAGGTGGACCACCGCCTTTTGTGCC
TTTTGGACAGTGTGTATCTCGTGTCCAAGTGGATAGCAGAGAACTTGATCGAAGAAAAACATTGCAAGTT
ACAATGCCTGTCAAACCTACAAATGATAATGATGAATTTGAAAAGCAAAGGACGGCTGCTATTGCTGAAG
TTGCAAAGAGCAAGGAAACCAAGACATTTGGAGGAGGTGGTGGTGGTGCTAGAAGTAATCTCAATATGAA
TGCTGCTGGTAACCGAAATAGGGAAGTTTTACAGAAAGAAAAGTCAACCAAATCAGAGGGAAAACATGAA
GGTGTCTATAGAGAACTGGTTGATGAGAAAGCTCTGAAGCACATAACGGAAATGGGCTTCAGTAAGGAAG
CATCGAGGCAAGCTCTTATGGATAATGGCAACAACTTAGAAGCAGCACTGAACGTACTTCTTACAAGCAA
TAAACAGAAACCTGTTATGGGTCCTCCTCTGAGAGGTAGAGGAAAAGGCAGGGGGCGAATAAGATCTGAA
GATGAAGAGGACCTGGGAAATGCAAGGCCATCAGCACCAAGCACATTATTTGATTTCTTGGAATCTAAAA
TGGGAACTTTGAATGTGGAAGAACCTAAATCACAGCCACAGCAGCTTCATCAGGGACAATACAGATCATC
AAATACTGAGCAAAATGGAGTAAAAGATAATAATCATCTGAGACATCCTCCTCGAAATGATACCAGGCAG
CCAAGAAATGAAAAACCGCCTCGTTTTCAAAGAGACTCCCAAAATTCAAAGTCAGTTTTAGAAGGCAGTG
GATTACCTAGAAATAGAGGTTCTGAAAGACCAAGTACTTCTTCAGTATCTGAAGTATGGGCTGAAGACAG
AATCAAATGTGATAGACCGTATTCTAGATATGACAGAACTAAAGATACTTCATATCCTTTAGGTTCTCAG
CATAGTGATGGTGCTTTTAAAAAAAGAGATAACTCTATGCAAAGCAGATCAGGAAAAGGTCCCTCCTTTG
CAGAGGCAAAAGAAAATCCACTTCCTCAAGGATCTGTAGATTATAATAATCAAAAACGTGGAAAAAGAGA
AAGCCAAACATCTATTCCTGATTATTTTTATGACAGGAAATCACAAACAATAAATAATGAAGCTTTCAGT
GGTATAAAAATTGAAAAACATTTTAATGTAAATACTGATTATCAGAATCCAGTTCGAAGTAATAGTTTCA
TTGGTGTTCCAAATGGAGAAGTAGAAATGCCACTGAAAGGAAGACGAATAGGACATATTAAGCCAGCAGG
ACCTGTCACAGCTGTACCCTGTGATGATAAAATATTTTACAATAGTGGGCCCAAACGAAGATCTGGGCCA
ATTAAG
[228 nt withheld, positions 3017-3244]
GAAGGCACCTACGATCAAACTCTGGAGTTCCGTAGGGGAGGTGATGGCCAGCCAAGACGATCCACTGAAC
CAACCCAACAGTTTGAACAACCACCCCGGGCTCGGAACTAAGAATTCTGCAGTCGACGGTACCGCGGGCC
CGGGATCCACCGGATCTAGATAACTGATCATAATCAGCCATACCACATTTGTAGAGGTTTTACTTGCTTT
AAAAAACCTCCCACACCTCCCCCTGAACCTGAAACATAAAATGAATGCAATTGTTGTTGTTAACTTGTTT
ATTGCAGCTTATAATGGTTACAAATAAAGCAATAGCATCACAAATTTCACAAATAAAGCATTTTTTTCAC
TGCATTCTAGTTGTGGTTTGTCCAAACTCATCAATGTATCTTAACGCGTAAATTGTAAGCGTTAATATTT
TGTTAAAATTCGCGTTAAATTTTTGTTAAATCAGCTCATTTTTTAACCAATAGGCCGAAATCGGCAAAAT
CCCTTATAAATCAAAAGAATAGACCGAGATAGGGT
[37 nt withheld, positions 3770-3806]
AAAGAACGTGGACTCCAACGTCAAAGG
[49 nt withheld, positions 3834-3882]
T
[91 nt withheld, positions 3884-3974]
G
[124 nt withheld, positions 3976-4099]
CAGGTGGCACTTTTCGGGGAAATGTGCGCGGAACCCCTATTTGTTTATTTTTCTAAATACATTCAAATAT
GTATCCGCTCATGAGACAATAACCCTGATAAATGCTTCAATAATATTGAAAAAGGAAGAGTCCTGAGGCG
GAAAGAACCAGCTGTGGAATGTGTGTCAGTTAGGGTGTGGAAAGTCCCCAGGCTCCCCAGCAGGCAGAAG
TATGCAAAGCATGCATCTCAATTAGTCAGCAACCAGGTGTGGAAAGTCCCCAGGCTCCCCAGCAGGCAGA
AGTATGCAAAGCATGCATCTCAATTAGTCAGCAACCATAGTCCCGCCCCTAACTCCGCCCATCCCGCCCC
TAACTCCGCCCAGTTCCGCCCATTCTCCGCCCCATGGCTGACTAATTTTTTTTATTTATGCAGAGGCCGA
GGCCGCCTCGGCCTCTGAGCTATTCCAGAAGTAGTGAGGAGGCTTTTTTGGAGGCCTAGGCTTTTGCAAA
GATCGATCAAGAGACAGGATGAGGATCGTTTCGCATGATTGAACAAGATGGATTGCACGCAGGTTCTCCG
GCCGCTTGGGTGGAGAGGCTATTCGGCTATGACTGGGCACAACAGACAATCGGCTGCTCTGATGCCGCCG
TGTTCCGGCTGTCAGCGCAGGGGCGCCCGGTTCTTTTTGTCAAGACCGACCTGTCCGGTGCCCTGAATGA
ACTGCAAGACGAGGCAGCGCGGCTATCGTGGCTGGCCACGACGGGCGTTCCTTGCGCAGCTGTGCTCGAC
GTTGTCACTGAAGCGGGAAGGGACTGGCTGCTATTGGGCGAAGTGCCGGGGCAGGATCTCCTGTCATCTC
ACCTTGCTCCTGCCGAGAAAGTATCCATCATGGCTGATGCAATGCGGCGGCTGCATACGCTTGATCCGGC
TACCTGCCCATTCGACCACCAAGCGAAACATCGCATCGAGCGAGCACGTACTCGGATGGAAGCCGGTCTT
GTCGATCAGGATGATCTGGACGAAGAGCATCAGGGGCTCGCGCCAGCCGAACTGTTCGCCAGGCTCAAGG
CGAGCATGCCCGACGGCGAGGATCTCGTCGTGACCCATGGCGATGCCTGCTTGCCGAATATCATGGTGGA
AAATGGCCGCTTTTCTGGATTCATCGACTGTGGCCGGCTGGGTGTGGCGGACCGCTATCAGGACATAGCG
TTGGCTACCCGTGATATTGCTGAAGAGCTTGGCGGCGAATGGGCTGACCGCTTCCTCGTGCTTTACGGTA
TCGCCGCTCCCGATTCGCAGCGCATCGCCTTCTATCGCCTTCTTGACGAGTTCTTCTGAGCGGGACTCTG
GGGTTCGAAATGACCGACCAAGCGACGCCCAACCTGCCATCACGAGATTTCGATTCCACCGCCGCCTTCT
ATGAAAGGTTGGGCTTCGGAATCGTTTTCCGGGACGCCGGCTGGATGATCCTCCAGCGCGGGGATCTCAT
GCTGGAGTTCTTCGCCCACCCTAGGGGGAGGCTAACTGAAACACGGAAGGAGACAATACCGGAAGGAACC
CGCGCTATGACGGCAATAAAAAGACAGAATAAAACGCACGGTGTTGGGTCGTTTGTTCATAAACGCGGGG
TTCGGTCCCAGGGCTGGCACTCTGTCGATACCCCACCGAGACCCCATTGGGGCCAATACGCCCGCGTTTC
TTCCTTTTCCCCACCCCACCCCCCAAGTTCGGGTGAAGGCCCAGGGCTCGCAGCCAACGTCGGGGCGGCA
GGCCCTGCCATAGCCTCAGGTTACTCATATATACTTTAGATTGATTTAAAACTTCATTTTTAATTTAAAA
GGATCTAGGTGAAGATCCTTTTTGATAATCTCATGACCAAAATCCCTTAACGTGAGTTTTCGTTCCACTG
AGCGTCAGACCCCGTAGAAAAGATCAAAGGATCTTCTTGAGATCCTTTTTTTCTGCGCGTAATCTGCTGC
TTGCAAACAAAAAAACCACCGCTACCAGCGGTGGTTTGTTTGCCGGATCAAGAGCTACCAACTCTTTTTC
CGAAGGTAACTGGCTTCAGCAGAGCGCAGATACCAAATACTGTCCTTCTAGTGTAGCCGTAGTTAGGCCA
CCACTTCAAGAACTCTGTAGCACCGCCTACATACCTCGCTCTGCTAATCCTGTTACCAGTGGCTGCTGCC
AGTGGCGATAAGTCGTGTCTTACCGGGTTGGACTCAAGACGATAGTTACCGGATAAGGCGCAGCGGTCGG
GCTGAACGGGGGGTTCGTGCACACAGCCCAGCTTGGAGCGAACGACCTACACCGAACTGAGATACCTACA
GCGTGAGCTATGAGAAAGCGCCACGCTTCCCGAAGGGAGAAAGGCGGACAGGTATCCGGTAAGCGGCAGG
GTCGGAACAGGAGAGCGCACGAGGGAGCTTCCAGGGGGAAACGCCTGGTATCTTTATAGTCCTGTCGGGT
TTCGCCACCTCTGACTTGAGCGTCGATTTTTGTGATGCTCGTCAGGGGGGCGGAGCCTATGGAAAAACGC
CAGCAACGCGGCCTTTTTACGGTTCCTGGCCTTTTGCTGGCCTTTTGCTCACATGTTCTTTCCTGCGTTA
TCCCCTGATTCTGTGGATAACCGTATTACCGCCATGCAT
